Addgene plasmid #73145: CAG sHRPa-FRB-pre mGRASP
Purpose: Large fragment of split HRP and FRB fused to the extracellular terminus of the "pre mGRASP" scaffold published by Magee, in which the extracellular domain of NRX is replaced by portions of CD4.
Depositing lab: Alice Ting. Publication: A split horseradish peroxidase for the detection of intercellular protein-protein interactions and sensitive visualization of synapses. Martell JD, Yamagata M, Deerinck TJ, Phan S, Kwa CG, Ellisman MH, Sanes JR, Ting AY. Nat Biotechnol. 2016 May 30. doi: 10.1038/nbt.3563. PubMed 27240195.
Backbone
  Vector backbone: pCAG
  Backbone size w/o insert (bp): 4247
  Total vector size (bp): 6173
  Vector type: Mammalian Expression
Growth in bacteria
  Bacterial resistance: Ampicillin, 100 μg/mL
  Growth temperature: 37°C
  Growth strain: DH5alpha
  Copy number: High Copy
Gene/Insert
  Gene/Insert name: sHRPa-FRB-pre mGRASP
  Species: Synthetic
  Insert size (bp): 1926
  Promoter: CAG
  Tag / fusion protein: Flag tag
  Cloning method: Restriction Enzyme; 5′ cloning site EcoRI (not destroyed); 3′ cloning site HindIII (not destroyed)
  Sequencing primers: 5′ gctaaccatgttcatgccttc
Terms and licenses: Academic/Nonprofit Terms; Industry Terms: Not Available to Industry
Depositor comments: sHRPa is the large split HRP fragment. It consists of amino acids 1-213 of horseradish peroxidase (HRP) with the following 4 mutations: T21I, P78S, R93G, N175S. The insert contains the following features: EcoRI-β integrin ss-AgeI-sHRPa-10 aa linker-XhoI-FRB-MfeI-flag-CD4-2(25-242 aa)-NRX1β(414-468 aa)-NotI-stop-HindIII CAG promoter 10 aa linker: KGSGSTSGSG FRB: we used a 94 aa sequence that matches residues 5-98 of chain A in PDB 1AUE Nematode β integrin ss: MPPSTSLLLLAALLPFALPASDWKTGEVTAS This construct is identical to the previously reported “pre-mGRASP” (Addgene ID 34910) except AgeI and NotI restriction sites are added here, and the 5 aa linker here is shorter than the previously reported 10 aa linker.
How to cite: CAG sHRPa-FRB-pre mGRASP was a gift from Alice Ting (Addgene plasmid # 73145 ; http://n2t.net/addgene:73145 ; RRID:Addgene_73145)
