[The description below was written by a language model from this plasmid's Addgene catalogue record and pLannotate feature annotations shown in this document.]
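Description:
CAG sHRPa-FRB-pre mGRASP is a 6.2 kb mammalian expression plasmid built on the pCAG backbone. It is propagated in E. coli through a high-copy ColE1/pUC-type origin and selected with ampicillin via the β-lactamase gene. Expression of the synthetic 1.9 kb insert, cloned between EcoRI and HindIII, is driven by the CAG promoter, annotated here as the CMV immediate-early enhancer, the chicken β-actin promoter and a chimeric β-actin/β-globin intron. Downstream lie remnants of lac regulatory sequence, an SV40 origin and an SV40 polyadenylation signal.

The insert encodes a single-pass cell-surface fusion protein. A nematode β-integrin signal sequence directs secretion and is followed by sHRPa, the large fragment of split horseradish peroxidase (residues 1-213 carrying T21I, P78S, R93G and N175S). Next come a ten-residue flexible linker, the FRB rapamycin-binding domain, a Flag epitope, a portion of CD4 (residues 25-242) and the C-terminal segment of neurexin-1β (residues 414-468). The automated annotation labels the HRP portion as an Arabidopsis peroxidase fragment, the CD4 portion as macaque CD4 and the neurexin portion as a zebrafish homologue. These are nearest-homology matches rather than the depositor's stated identities.

The CD4-neurexin portion is the "pre mGRASP" scaffold, in which CD4 sequence replaces the neurexin extracellular domain. It displays sHRPa and FRB on the extracellular face of the presynaptic membrane. The construct belongs to a split-HRP system for detecting intercellular protein-protein interactions and visualising synapses. Peroxidase activity would be reconstituted when a complementary small HRP fragment on an apposed cell comes into proximity. FRB presumably allows rapamycin-induced pairing with an FKBP-bearing partner, although the record does not describe that partner.
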