Features (pLannotate 1.2.2; 18 found; start..end, strand, type, name):
      4..383     +  enhancer       CMV enhancer: human cytomegalovirus immediate early enhancer
    386..661     +  promoter       chicken β-actin promoter: No description available
    662..1670    +  intron         chimeric intron: chimera between introns from chicken β-actin and rabbit β-globin
   1660..2469    +  CDS            PER32 (fragment): PER32_ARATH - Also known as P32. Experimental evidence at protein level: Swiss-Prot protein existence level 1. Exhibits a Ca(2+)-pectate binding affinity which could be interpreted in vivo as a specificity to interact with the pectic structure of the cell wall. From Arabidopsis thaliana (Mouse-ear cress).
   2515..2790    +  CDS            FRB: FKBP-rapamycin binding domain of human FRAP
   2785..3498    +  CDS            CD4 (fragment): CD4_MACMU - Experimental evidence at protein level: Swiss-Prot protein existence level 1. Integral membrane glycoprotein that plays an essential role in the immune response and serves multiple functions in responses against both external and internal offenses. In T-cells, functions primarily as a coreceptor for MHC class II molecule:peptide complex. The antigens presented by class II peptides are derived from extracellular proteins while class I peptides are derived from cytosolic proteins. Interacts simultaneously with the T-cell receptor (TCR) and the MHC class II presented by antigen presen
   3481..3645    +  CDS            nrxn3b (fragment): NR3BB_DANRE - Experimental evidence at transcript level: Swiss-Prot protein existence level 2. Neuronal cell surface protein that may be involved in cell recognition and cell adhesion. From Danio rerio (Zebrafish) (Brachydanio rerio).
   3700..3716    -  protein_bind   lac operator: The lac repressor binds to the lac operator to inhibit transcription in E. coli. This inhibition can be relieved by adding lactose or isopropyl-β-D-thiogalactopyranoside (IPTG). lac repressor encoded by lacI
   3724..3754    -  promoter       lac promoter: promoter for the E. coli lac operon
   3769..3790    -  protein_bind   CAP binding site: CAP binding activates transcription in the presence of cAMP. E. coli catabolite activator protein
   3803..3842    -  CDS            lacI (fragment): lac repressor; lacI; The lac repressor binds to the lac operator to inhibit transcription in E. coli. This inhibition can be relieved by adding lactose or isopropyl-β-D-thiogalactopyranoside (IPTG).
   3849..3871    +  promoter       SV40 promoter (fragment): SV40 enhancer and early promoter
   3895..4030    +  rep_origin     SV40 ori: SV40 origin of replication
   4050..4184    +  polyA_signal   SV40 poly(A) signal: SV40 polyadenylation signal
   4186..4240    -  CDS            lacI (fragment): lac repressor; lacI; The lac repressor binds to the lac operator to inhibit transcription in E. coli. This inhibition can be relieved by adding lactose or isopropyl-β-D-thiogalactopyranoside (IPTG).
   4423..5011    -  rep_origin     ori: high-copy-number ColE1/pMB1/pBR322/pUC origin of replication
   5182..6042    -  CDS            AmpR: β-lactamase; bla; confers resistance to ampicillin, carbenicillin, and related antibiotics
   6043..6147    -  promoter       AmpR promoter: bla
>Addgene plasmid #73145 | CAG sHRPa-FRB-pre mGRASP | depositor full sequence | sequence record 134517 | Full plasmid sequence
GTCGACATTGATTATTGACTAGTTATTAATAGTAATCAATTACGGGGTCATTAGTTCATAGCCCATATAT
GGAGTTCCGCGTTACATAACTTACGGTAAATGGCCCGCCTGGCTGACCGCCCAACGACCCCCGCCCATTG
ACGTCAATAATGACGTATGTTCCCATAGTAACGCCAATAGGGACTTTCCATTGACGTCAATGGGTGGACT
ATTTACGGTAAACTGCCCACTTGGCAGTACATCAAGTGTATCATATGCCAAGTACGCCCCCTATTGACGT
CAATGACGGTAAATGGCCCGCCTGGCATTATGCCCAGTACATGACCTTATGGGACTTTCCTACTTGGCAG
TACATCTACGTATTAGTCATCGCTATTACCATGGGTCGAGGTGAGCCCCACGTTCTGCTTCACTCTCCCC
ATCTCCCCCCCCTCCCCACCCCCAATTTTGTATTTATTTATTTTTTAATTATTTTGTGCAGCGATGGGGG
CGGGGGGGGGGGGGGCGCGCGCCAGGCGGGGCGGGGCGGGGCGAGGGGCGGGGCGGGGCGAGGCGGAGAG
GTGCGGCGGCAGCCAATCAGAGCGGCGCGCTCCGAAAGTTTCCTTTTATGGCGAGGCGGCGGCGGCGGCG
GCCCTATAAAAAGCGAAGCGCGCGGCGGGCGGGAGTCGCTGCGTTGCCTTCGCCCCGTGCCCCGCTCCGC
GCCGCCTCGCGCCGCCCGCCCCGGCTCTGACTGACCGCGTTACTCCCACAGGTGAGCGGGCGGGACGGCC
CTTCTCCTCCGGGCTGTAATTAGCGCTTGGTTTAATGACGGCTCGTTTCTTTTCTGTGGCTGCGTGAAAG
CCTTAAAGGGCTCCGGGAGGGCCCTTTGTGCGGGGGGGAGCGGCTCGGGGGGTGCGTGCGTGTGTGTGTG
CGTGGGGAGCGCCGCGTGCGGCCCGCGCTGCCCGGCGGCTGTGAGCGCTGCGGGCGCGGCGCGGGGCTTT
GTGCGCTCCGCGTGTGCGCGAGGGGAGCGCGGCCGGGGGCGGTGCCCCGCGGTGCGGGGGGGCTGCGAGG
GGAACAAAGGCTGCGTGCGGGGTGTGTGCGTGGGGGGGTGAGCAGGGGGTGTGGGCGCGGCGGTCGGGCT
GTAACCCCCCCCTGCACCCCCCTCCCCGAGTTGCTGAGCACGGCCCGGCTTCGGGTGCGGGGCTCCGTGC
GGGGCGTGGCGCGGGGCTCGCCGTGCCGGGCGGGGGGTGGCGGCAGGTGGGGGTGCCGGGCGGGGCGGGG
CCGCCTCGGGCCGGGGAGGGCTCGGGGGAGGGGCGCGGCGGCCCCGGAGCGCCGGCGGCTGTCGAGGCGC
GGCGAGCCGCAGCCATTGCCTTTTATGGTAATCGTGCGAGAGGGCGCAGGGACTTCCTTTGTCCCAAATC
TGGCGGAGCCGAAATCTGGGAGGCGCCGCCGCACCCCCTCTAGCGGGCGCGGGCGAAGCGGTGCGGCGCC
GGCAGGAAGGAAATGGGCGGGGAGGGCCTTCGTGCGTCGCCGCGCCGCCGTCCCCTTCTCCATCTCCAGC
CTCGGGGCTGCCGCAGGGGGACGGCTGCCTTCGGGGGGGACGGGGCAGGGCGGGGTTCGGCTTCTGGCGT
GTGACCGGCGGCTCTAGAGCCTCTGCTAACCATGTTCATGCCTTCTTCTTTTTCCTACAGCTCCTGGGCA
ACGTGCTGGTTATTGTGCTGTCTCATCATTTTGGCAAAGAATTCCGCCACCATGCCACCTTCTACTAGTC
TTTTGTTGCTTGCTGCACTTCTCCCCTTCGCTCTTCCCGCTTCAGATTGGAAGACAGGAGAAGTCACCGC
TTCCACCGGTCAGCTTACTCCAACTTTCTACGATAACTCTTGTCCTAACGTGAGCAACATCGTGCGAGAT
ATTATCGTGAACGAGTTGCGGTCTGATCCGAGGATAGCCGCTTCAATTTTGCGGCTGCATTTCCACGATT
GTTTTGTAAACGGCTGTGATGCTTCCATCCTCCTCGACAATACCACCTCTTTCAGGACTGAAAAGGATGC
CTTCGGTAACGCGAATAGTGCTAGAGGGTTTTCCGTGATCGATAGAATGAAAGCCGCTGTGGAGAGCGCC
TGCCCCGGGACAGTTAGTTGTGCAGACCTTCTGACCATAGCGGCCCAGCAATCCGTGACGCTGGCCGGTG
GCCCCAGCTGGAGGGTCCCCCTGGGAAGGAGGGACTCTCTGCAGGCTTTTCTGGACTTGGCAAACGCAAA
CCTGCCTGCTCCCTTCTTCACTCTTCCCCAGCTGAAGGATTCCTTCAGGAATGTCGGCCTGAACCGAAGT
AGTGATTTGGTGGCTCTGTCCGGAGGCCACACATTCGGCAAGAGTCAGTGCAGGTTCATCATGGACAGAC
TGTATAACTTTTCCAACACCGGCTTGCCTGACCCTACCCTGAACACAACATACTTGCAGACTCTCAGAGG
ACTGTGTCCGCTCAATGGCAAGGGCTCGGGCTCGACCTCGGGCTCGGGCGGCTCGAGCGTGGCCATCCTG
TGGCACGAGATGTGGCATGAAGGCCTGGAAGAGGCATCTCGTTTGTACTTTGGGGAAAGGAACGTGAAAG
GCATGTTTGAGGTGCTGGAGCCCTTGCATGCTATGATGGAACGGGGCCCCCAGACTCTGAAGGAAACATC
CTTTAATCAGGCCTATGGTCGAGATTTAATGGAGGCCCAAGAGTGGTGCAGGAAGTACATGAAATCAGGG
AATGTCAAGGACCTCACCCAAGCCTGGGACCTCTATTATCATGTGTTCCGACGAATCTCACAATTGGACT
ACAAGGATGACGACGATAAGGTCGACTTTCAGAAAGCTAGCTCTATTGTTTATAAGAAGGAGGGGGAACA
GGTGGAGTTCAGTTTCCCATTGGCCTTCACAGTCGAGAAGCTCACAGGATCAGGAGAGTTGTGGTGGCAG
GCCGAAAGAGCCTCCTCCAGCAAGAGTTGGATCACTTTTGATCTGAAAAACAAAGAAGTGAGCGTGAAGA
GAGTCACACAGGACCCTAAGCTGCAGATGGGCAAGAAGTTGCCTTTGCACTTGACACTCCCCCAAGCCCT
GCCCCAGTATGCTGGCTCCGGGAACCTCACCCTCGCCTTGGAGGCTAAGACCGGAAAGTTGCATCAGGAG
GTCAACCTCGTGGTGATGAGGGCAACACAGCTGCAGAAGAACCTGACCTGCGAAGTGTGGGGTCCCACCT
CACCTAAACTGATGCTGTCTCTGAAGCTGGAGAATAAGGAGGCTAAAGTCAGTAAAAGAGAGAAGGCTGT
GTGGGTCCTTAACCCGGAGGCAGGGATGTGGCAGTGTCTTCTTAGCGACTCTGGACAGGTGCTGCTGGAG
AGCAACATCAAGGTGCTTCCTACTTGGTCAACACCAGTACAGCCGATGGCCCTGATCGTACTCGGGGGAG
TCGCCGGCCTGCTTCTGTTTATCGGCCTGGGCATCTTCTTCTGCGTACGCTACAAGTATCGCAACAGGGA
TGAGGGATCTTACCACGTTGACGAATCTAGGAACTATATCAGTAACAGCGCTCAGAGTAATGGCGCCGTG
GTTAAAGAGAAACAGCCCTCCAGCGCCAAATCAGCAAACAAAAACAAGAAAAACAAGGATAAAGAGTACT
ACGTAGCGGCCGCGTGAAAGCTTGGCGTAATCATGGTCATAGCTGTTTCCTGTGTGAAATTGTTATCCGC
TCACAATTCCACACAACATACGAGCCGGAAGCATAAAGTGTAAAGCCTGGGGTGCCTAATGAGTGAGCTA
ACTCACATTAATTGCGTTGCGCTCACTGCCCGCTTTCCAGTCGGGAAACCTGTCGTGCCAGCGGATCCGC
ATCTCAATTAGTCAGCAACCATAGTCCCGCCCCTAACTCCGCCCATCCCGCCCCTAACTCCGCCCAGTTC
CGCCCATTCTCCGCCCCATGGCTGACTAATTTTTTTTATTTATGCAGAGGCCGAGGCCGCCTCGGCCTCT
GAGCTATTCCAGAAGTAGTGAGGAGGCTTTTTTGGAGGCCTAGGCTTTTGCAAAAAGCTAACTTGTTTAT
TGCAGCTTATAATGGTTACAAATAAAGCAATAGCATCACAAATTTCACAAATAAAGCATTTTTTTCACTG
CATTCTAGTTGTGGTTTGTCCAAACTCATCAATGTATCTTATCATGTCTGGATCCGCTGCATTAATGAAT
CGGCCAACGCGCGGGGAGAGGCGGTTTGCGTATTGGGCGCTCTTCCGCTTCCTCGCTCACTGACTCGCTG
CGCTCGGTCGTTCGGCTGCGGCGAGCGGTATCAGCTCACTCAAAGGCGGTAATACGGTTATCCACAGAAT
CAGGGGATAACGCAGGAAAGAACATGTGAGCAAAAGGCCAGCAAAAGGCCAGGAACCGTAAAAAGGCCGC
GTTGCTGGCGTTTTTCCATAGGCTCCGCCCCCCTGACGAGCATCACAAAAATCGACGCTCAAGTCAGAGG
TGGCGAAACCCGACAGGACTATAAAGATACCAGGCGTTTCCCCCTGGAAGCTCCCTCGTGCGCTCTCCTG
TTCCGACCCTGCCGCTTACCGGATACCTGTCCGCCTTTCTCCCTTCGGGAAGCGTGGCGCTTTCTCAATG
CTCACGCTGTAGGTATCTCAGTTCGGTGTAGGTCGTTCGCTCCAAGCTGGGCTGTGTGCACGAACCCCCC
GTTCAGCCCGACCGCTGCGCCTTATCCGGTAACTATCGTCTTGAGTCCAACCCGGTAAGACACGACTTAT
CGCCACTGGCAGCAGCCACTGGTAACAGGATTAGCAGAGCGAGGTATGTAGGCGGTGCTACAGAGTTCTT
GAAGTGGTGGCCTAACTACGGCTACACTAGAAGGACAGTATTTGGTATCTGCGCTCTGCTGAAGCCAGTT
ACCTTCGGAAAAAGAGTTGGTAGCTCTTGATCCGGCAAACAAACCACCGCTGGTAGCGGTGGTTTTTTTG
TTTGCAAGCAGCAGATTACGCGCAGAAAAAAAGGATCTCAAGAAGATCCTTTGATCTTTTCTACGGGGTC
TGACGCTCAGTGGAACGAAAACTCACGTTAAGGGATTTTGGTCATGAGATTATCAAAAAGGATCTTCACC
TAGATCCTTTTAAATTAAAAATGAAGTTTTAAATCAATCTAAAGTATATATGAGTAAACTTGGTCTGACA
GTTACCAATGCTTAATCAGTGAGGCACCTATCTCAGCGATCTGTCTATTTCGTTCATCCATAGTTGCCTG
ACTCCCCGTCGTGTAGATAACTACGATACGGGAGGGCTTACCATCTGGCCCCAGTGCTGCAATGATACCG
CGAGACCCACGCTCACCGGCTCCAGATTTATCAGCAATAAACCAGCCAGCCGGAAGGGCCGAGCGCAGAA
GTGGTCCTGCAACTTTATCCGCCTCCATCCAGTCTATTAATTGTTGCCGGGAAGCTAGAGTAAGTAGTTC
GCCAGTTAATAGTTTGCGCAACGTTGTTGCCATTGCTACAGGCATCGTGGTGTCACGCTCGTCGTTTGGT
ATGGCTTCATTCAGCTCCGGTTCCCAACGATCAAGGCGAGTTACATGATCCCCCATGTTGTGCAAAAAAG
CGGTTAGCTCCTTCGGTCCTCCGATCGTTGTCAGAAGTAAGTTGGCCGCAGTGTTATCACTCATGGTTAT
GGCAGCACTGCATAATTCTCTTACTGTCATGCCATCCGTAAGATGCTTTTCTGTGACTGGTGAGTACTCA
ACCAAGTCATTCTGAGAATAGTGTATGCGGCGACCGAGTTGCTCTTGCCCGGCGTCAATACGGGATAATA
CCGCGCCACATAGCAGAACTTTAAAAGTGCTCATCATTGGAAAACGTTCTTCGGGGCGAAAACTCTCAAG
GATCTTACCGCTGTTGAGATCCAGTTCGATGTAACCCACTCGTGCACCCAACTGATCTTCAGCATCTTTT
ACTTTCACCAGCGTTTCTGGGTGAGCAAAAACAGGAAGGCAAAATGCCGCAAAAAAGGGAATAAGGGCGA
CACGGAAATGTTGAATACTCATACTCTTCCTTTTTCAATATTATTGAAGCATTTATCAGGGTTATTGTCT
CATGAGCGGATACATATTTGAATGTATTTAGAAAAATAAACAAATAGGGGTTCCGCGCACATTTCCCCGA
AAAGTGCCACCTG
