>Addgene plasmid #73145 | CAG sHRPa-FRB-pre mGRASP | depositor partial sequence | sequence record 134518 | Coding region
ATGCCACCTTCTACTAGTCTTTTGTTGCTTGCTGCACTTCTCCCCTTCGCTCTTCCCGCTTCAGATTGGA
AGACAGGAGAAGTCACCGCTTCCACCGGTCAGCTTACTCCAACTTTCTACGATAACTCTTGTCCTAACGT
GAGCAACATCGTGCGAGATATTATCGTGAACGAGTTGCGGTCTGATCCGAGGATAGCCGCTTCAATTTTG
CGGCTGCATTTCCACGATTGTTTTGTAAACGGCTGTGATGCTTCCATCCTCCTCGACAATACCACCTCTT
TCAGGACTGAAAAGGATGCCTTCGGTAACGCGAATAGTGCTAGAGGGTTTTCCGTGATCGATAGAATGAA
AGCCGCTGTGGAGAGCGCCTGCCCCGGGACAGTTAGTTGTGCAGACCTTCTGACCATAGCGGCCCAGCAA
TCCGTGACGCTGGCCGGTGGCCCCAGCTGGAGGGTCCCCCTGGGAAGGAGGGACTCTCTGCAGGCTTTTC
TGGACTTGGCAAACGCAAACCTGCCTGCTCCCTTCTTCACTCTTCCCCAGCTGAAGGATTCCTTCAGGAA
TGTCGGCCTGAACCGAAGTAGTGATTTGGTGGCTCTGTCCGGAGGCCACACATTCGGCAAGAGTCAGTGC
AGGTTCATCATGGACAGACTGTATAACTTTTCCAACACCGGCTTGCCTGACCCTACCCTGAACACAACAT
ACTTGCAGACTCTCAGAGGACTGTGTCCGCTCAATGGCAAGGGCTCGGGCTCGACCTCGGGCTCGGGCGG
CTCGAGCGTGGCCATCCTGTGGCACGAGATGTGGCATGAAGGCCTGGAAGAGGCATCTCGTTTGTACTTT
GGGGAAAGGAACGTGAAAGGCATGTTTGAGGTGCTGGAGCCCTTGCATGCTATGATGGAACGGGGCCCCC
AGACTCTGAAGGAAACATCCTTTAATCAGGCCTATGGTCGAGATTTAATGGAGGCCCAAGAGTGGTGCAG
GAAGTACATGAAATCAGGGAATGTCAAGGACCTCACCCAAGCCTGGGACCTCTATTATCATGTGTTCCGA
CGAATCTCACAATTGGACTACAAGGATGACGACGATAAGGTCGACTTTCAGAAAGCTAGCTCTATTGTTT
ATAAGAAGGAGGGGGAACAGGTGGAGTTCAGTTTCCCATTGGCCTTCACAGTCGAGAAGCTCACAGGATC
AGGAGAGTTGTGGTGGCAGGCCGAAAGAGCCTCCTCCAGCAAGAGTTGGATCACTTTTGATCTGAAAAAC
AAAGAAGTGAGCGTGAAGAGAGTCACACAGGACCCTAAGCTGCAGATGGGCAAGAAGTTGCCTTTGCACT
TGACACTCCCCCAAGCCCTGCCCCAGTATGCTGGCTCCGGGAACCTCACCCTCGCCTTGGAGGCTAAGAC
CGGAAAGTTGCATCAGGAGGTCAACCTCGTGGTGATGAGGGCAACACAGCTGCAGAAGAACCTGACCTGC
GAAGTGTGGGGTCCCACCTCACCTAAACTGATGCTGTCTCTGAAGCTGGAGAATAAGGAGGCTAAAGTCA
GTAAAAGAGAGAAGGCTGTGTGGGTCCTTAACCCGGAGGCAGGGATGTGGCAGTGTCTTCTTAGCGACTC
TGGACAGGTGCTGCTGGAGAGCAACATCAAGGTGCTTCCTACTTGGTCAACACCAGTACAGCCGATGGCC
CTGATCGTACTCGGGGGAGTCGCCGGCCTGCTTCTGTTTATCGGCCTGGGCATCTTCTTCTGCGTACGCT
ACAAGTATCGCAACAGGGATGAGGGATCTTACCACGTTGACGAATCTAGGAACTATATCAGTAACAGCGC
TCAGAGTAATGGCGCCGTGGTTAAAGAGAAACAGCCCTCCAGCGCCAAATCAGCAAACAAAAACAAGAAA
AACAAGGATAAAGAGTACTACGTAGCGGCCGCGTGA
