>Addgene plasmid #73145 | CAG sHRPa-FRB-pre mGRASP | addgene partial sequence | sequence record 149995 | pCAG-F 5'-GCAACGTGCTGGTTATTGTG-3'
ATGCCACCTTCTACTAGTCTTTTGTTGCTTGCTGCACTTCTCCCCTTCGCTCTTCCCGCTTCAGATTGGA
AGACAGGAGAAGTCACCGCTTCCACCGGTCAGCTTACTCCAACTTTCTACGATAACTCTTGTCCTAACGT
GAGCAACATCGTGCGAGATATTATCGTGAACGAGTTGCGGTCTGATCCGAGGATAGCCGCTTCAATTTTG
CGGCTGCATTTCCACGATTGTTTTGTAAACGGCTGTGATGCTTCCATCCTCCTCGACAATACCACCTCTT
TCAGGACTGAAAAGGATGCCTTCGGTAACGCGAATAGTGCTAGAGGGTTTTCCGTGATCGATAGAATGAA
AGCCGCTGTGGAGAGCGCCTGCCCCGGGACAGTTAGTTGTGCAGACCTTCTGACCATAGCGGCCCAGCAA
TCCGTGACGCTGGCCGGTGGCCCCAGCTGGAGGGTCCCCCTGGGAAGGAGGGACTCTCTGCAGGCTTTTC
TGGACTTGGCAAACGCAAACCTGCCTGCTCCCTTCTTCACTCTTCCCCAGCTGAAGGATTCCTTCAGGAA
TGTCGGCCTGAACCGAAGTAGTGATTTGGTGGCTCTGTCCGGAGGCCACACATTCGGCAAGAGTCAGTGC
AGGTTCATCATGGACAGACTGTATAACTTTTCCAACACCGGCTTGCCTGACCCTACCCTGAACACAACAT
ACTTGCAGACTCTCAGAGGACTGTGTCCGCTCAATGGCAA
