>Addgene plasmid #73145 | CAG sHRPa-FRB-pre mGRASP | addgene partial sequence | sequence record 150001 | M13-Rev 5'-CAGGAAACAGCTATGACC-3'
TTATCCTTGTTTTTCTTGTTTTTGTTTGCTGATTTGGCGCTGGAGGGCTGTTTCTCTTTAACCACGGCGC
CATTACTCTGAGCGCTGTTACTGATATAGTTCCTAGATTCGTCAACGTGGTAAGATCCCTCATCCCTGTT
GCGATACTTGTAGCGTACGCAGAAGAAGATGCCCAGGCCGATAAACAGAAGCAGGCCGGCGACTCCCCCG
AGTACGATCAGGGCCATCGGCTGTACTGGTGTTGACCAAGTAGGAAGCACCTTGATGTTGCTCTCCAGCA
GCACCTGTCCAGAGTCGCTAAGAAGACACTGCCACATCCCTGCCTCCGGGTTAAGGACCCACACAGCCTT
CTCTCTTTTACTGACTTTAGCCTCCTTATTCTCCAGCTTCAGAGACAGCATCAGTTTAGGTGAGGTGGGA
CCCCACACTTCGCAGGTCAGGTTCTTCTGCAGCTGTGTTGCCCTCATCACCACGAGGTTGACCTCCTGAT
GCAACTTTCCGGTCTTAGCCTCCAAGGCGAGGGTGAGGTTCCCGGAGCCAGCATACTGGGGCAGGGCTTG
GGGGAGTGTCAAGTGCAAAGGCAACTTCTTGCCCATCTGCAGCTTAGGGTCCTGTGTGACTCTCTTCACG
CTCACTTCTTTGTTTTTCAGATCAAAAGTGATCCAACTCTTGCTGGAGGAGGCTCTTTCGGCCTGCCACC
ACAACTCTCCTGATCCTGTGAGCTTCTC
